>Addgene plasmid #170596 | p663-UBC-miniTurbo-V5-PDIK1L_IDG-K | addgene full sequence | sequence record 339782 | Addgene NGS Result
AAATGTGCGCGGAACCCCTATTTGTTTATTTTTCTAAATACATTCAAATATGTATCCGCTCATGAGACAA
TAACCCTGATAAATGCTTCAATAATATTGAAAAAGGAAGAGTATGAGTATTCAACATTTCCGTGTCGCCC
TTATTCCCTTTTTTGCGGCATTTTGCCTTCCTGTTTTTGCTCACCCAGAAACGCTGGTGAAAGTAAAAGA
TGCTGAAGATCAGTTGGGTGCACGAGTGGGTTACATCGAACTGGATCTCAACAGCGGTAAGATCCTTGAG
AGTTTTCGCCCCGAAGAACGTTTTCCAATGATGAGCACTTTTAAAGTTCTGCTATGTGGCGCGGTATTAT
CCCGTATTGACGCCGGGCAAGAGCAACTCGGTCGCCGCATACACTATTCTCAGAATGACTTGGTTGAGTA
CTCACCAGTCACAGAAAAGCATCTTACGGATGGCATGACAGTAAGAGAATTATGCAGTGCTGCCATAACC
ATGAGTGATAACACTGCGGCCAACTTACTTCTGACAACGATCGGAGGACCGAAGGAGCTAACCGCTTTTT
TGCACAACATGGGGGATCATGTAACTCGCCTTGATCGTTGGGAACCGGAGCTGAATGAAGCCATACCAAA
CGACGAGCGTGACACCACGATGCCTGTAGCAATGGCAACAACGTTGCGCAAACTATTAACTGGCGAACTA
CTTACTCTAGCTTCCCGGCAACAATTAATAGACTGGATGGAGGCGGATAAAGTTGCAGGACCACTTCTGC
GCTCGGCCCTTCCGGCTGGCTGGTTTATTGCTGATAAATCTGGAGCCGGTGAGCGTGGGTCTCGCGGTAT
CATTGCAGCACTGGGGCCAGATGGTAAGCCCTCCCGTATCGTAGTTATCTACACGACGGGGAGTCAGGCA
ACTATGGATGAACGAAATAGACAGATCGCTGAGATAGGTGCCTCACTGATTAAGCATTGGTAACTGTCAG
ACCAAGTTTACTCATATATACTTTAGATTGATTTAAAACTTCATTTTTAATTTAAAAGGATCTAGGTGAA
GATCCTTTTTGATAATCTCATGACCAAAATCCCTTAACGTGAGTTTTCGTTCCACTGAGCGTCAGACCCC
GTAGAAAAGATCAAAGGATCTTCTTGAGATCCTTTTTTTCTGCGCGTAATCTGCTGCTTGCAAACAAAAA
AACCACCGCTACCAGCGGTGGTTTGTTTGCCGGATCAAGAGCTACCAACTCTTTTTCCGAAGGTAACTGG
CTTCAGCAGAGCGCAGATACCAAATACTGTTCTTCTAGTGTAGCCGTAGTTAGGCCACCACTTCAAGAAC
TCTGTAGCACCGCCTACATACCTCGCTCTGCTAATCCTGTTACCAGTGGCTGCTGCCAGTGGCGATAAGT
CGTGTCTTACCGGGTTGGACTCAAGACGATAGTTACCGGATAAGGCGCAGCGGTCGGGCTGAACGGGGGG
TTCGTGCACACAGCCCAGCTTGGAGCGAACGACCTACACCGAACTGAGATACCTACAGCGTGAGCTATGA
GAAAGCGCCACGCTTCCCGAAGGGAGAAAGGCGGACAGGTATCCGGTAAGCGGCAGGGTCGGAACAGGAG
AGCGCACGAGGGAGCTTCCAGGGGGAAACGCCTGGTATCTTTATAGTCCTGTCGGGTTTCGCCACCTCTG
ACTTGAGCGTCGATTTTTGTGATGCTCGTCAGGGGGGCGGAGCCTATGGAAAAACGCCAGCAACGCGGCC
TTTTTACGGTTCCTGGCCTTTTGCTGGCCTTTTGCTCACATGTTCTTTCCTGCGTTATCCCCTGATTCTG
TGGATAACCGTATTACCGCCTTTGAGTGAGCTGATACCGCTCGCCGCAGCCGAACGACCGAGCGCAGCGA
GTCAGTGAGCGAGGAAGCGGAAGAGCGCCCAATACGCAAACCGCCTCTCCCCGCGCGTTGGCCGATTCAT
TAATGCAGCTGGCACGACAGGTTTCCCGACTGGAAAGCGGGCAGTGAGCGCAACGCAATTAATGTGAGTT
AGCTCACTCATTAGGCACCCCAGGCTTTACACTTTATGCTTCCGGCTCGTATGTTGTGTGGAATTGTGAG
CGGATAACAATTTCACACAGGAAACAGCTATGACCATGATTACGCCAAGCGCGCAATTAACCCTCACTAA
AGGGAACAAAAGCTGGAGCTGCAAGCTTAATGTAGTCTTATGCAATACTCTTGTAGTCTTGCAACATGGT
AACGATGAGTTAGCAACATGCCTTACAAGGAGAGAAAAAGCACCGTGCATGCCGATTGGTGGAAGTAAGG
TGGTACGATCGTGCCTTATTAGGAAGGCAACAGACGGGTCTGACATGGATTGGACGAACCACTGAATTGC
CGCATTGCAGAGATATTGTATTTAAGTGCCTAGCTCGATACATAAACGGGTCTCTCTGGTTAGACCAGAT
CTGAGCCTGGGAGCTCTCTGGCTAACTAGGGAACCCACTGCTTAAGCCTCAATAAAGCTTGCCTTGAGTG
CTTCAAGTAGTGTGTGCCCGTCTGTTGTGTGACTCTGGTAACTAGAGATCCCTCAGACCCTTTTAGTCAG
TGTGGAAAATCTCTAGCAGTGGCGCCCGAACAGGGACTTGAAAGCGAAAGGGAAACCAGAGGAGCTCTCT
CGACGCAGGACTCGGCTTGCTGAAGCGCGCACGGCAAGAGGCGAGGGGCGGCGACTGGTGAGTACGCCAA
AAATTTTGACTAGCGGAGGCTAGAAGGAGAGAGATGGGTGCGAGAGCGTCAGTATTAAGCGGGGGAGAAT
TAGATCGCGATGGGAAAAAATTCGGTTAAGGCCAGGGGGAAAGAAAAAATATAAATTAAAACATATAGTA
TGGGCAAGCAGGGAGCTAGAACGATTCGCAGTTAATCCTGGCCTGTTAGAAACATCAGAAGGCTGTAGAC
AAATACTGGGACAGCTACAACCATCCCTTCAGACAGGATCAGAAGAACTTAGATCATTATATAATACAGT
AGCAACCCTCTATTGTGTGCATCAAAGGATAGAGATAAAAGACACCAAGGAAGCTTTAGACAAGATAGAG
GAAGAGCAAAACAAAAGTAAGACCACCGCACAGCAAGCGGCCGCTGATCTTCAGACCTGGAGGAGGAGAT
ATGAGGGACAATTGGAGAAGTGAATTATATAAATATAAAGTAGTAAAAATTGAACCATTAGGAGTAGCAC
CCACCAAGGCAAAGAGAAGAGTGGTGCAGAGAGAAAAAAGAGCAGTGGGAATAGGAGCTTTGTTCCTTGG
GTTCTTGGGAGCAGCAGGAAGCACTATGGGCGCAGCGTCAATGACGCTGACGGTACAGGCCAGACAATTA
TTGTCTGGTATAGTGCAGCAGCAGAACAATTTGCTGAGGGCTATTGAGGCGCAACAGCATCTGTTGCAAC
TCACAGTCTGGGGCATCAAGCAGCTCCAGGCAAGAATCCTGGCTGTGGAAAGATACCTAAAGGATCAACA
GCTCCTGGGGATTTGGGGTTGCTCTGGAAAACTCATTTGCACCACTGCTGTGCCTTGGAATGCTAGTTGG
AGTAATAAATCTCTGGAACAGATTTGGAATCACACGACCTGGATGGAGTGGGACAGAGAAATTAACAATT
ACACAAGCTTAATACACTCCTTAATTGAAGAATCGCAAAACCAGCAAGAAAAGAATGAACAAGAATTATT
GGAATTAGATAAATGGGCAAGTTTGTGGAATTGGTTTAACATAACAAATTGGCTGTGGTATATAAAATTA
TTCATAATGATAGTAGGAGGCTTGGTAGGTTTAAGAATAGTTTTTGCTGTACTTTCTATAGTGAATAGAG
TTAGGCAGGGATATTCACCATTATCGTTTCAGACCCACCTCCCAACCCCGAGGGGACCCGACAGGCCCGA
AGGAATAGAAGAAGAAGGTGGAGAGAGAGACAGAGACAGATCCATTCGATTAGTGAACGGATCTCGACGG
TATCGGTTAACTTTTAAAAGAAAAGGGGGGATTGGGGGGTACAGTGCAGGGGAAAGAATAGTAGACATAA
TAGCAACAGACATACAAACTAAAGAATTACAAAAACAAATTACAAAATTCAAAATTTTATCGTCCAGTGT
GGTGGAATTCTGCAGATATCACAACTTTGTATAGAAAAGTTGGCCTCCGCGCCGGGTTTTGGCGCCTCCC
GCGGGCGCCCCCCTCCTCACGGCGAGCGCTGCCACGTCAGACGAAGGGCGCAGCGAGCGTCCTGATCCTT
CCGCCCGGACGCTCAGGACAGCGGCCCGCTGCTCATAAGACTCGGCCTTAGAACCCCAGTATCAGCAGAA
GGACATTTTAGGACGGGACTTGGGTGACTCTAGGGCACTGGTTTTCTTTCCAGAGAGCGGAACAGGCGAG
GAAAAGTAGTCCCTTCTCGGCGATTCTGCGGAGGGATCTCCGTGGGGCGGTGAACGCCGATGATTATATA
AGGACGCGCCGGGTGTGGCACAGCTAGTTCCGTCGCAGCCGGGATTTGGGTCGCGGTTCTTGTTTGTGGA
TCGCTGTGATCGTCACTTGGTGAGTAGCGGGCTGCTGGGCTGGCCGGGGCTTTCGTGGCCGCCGGGCCGC
TCGGTGGGACGGAAGCGTGTGGAGAGACCGCCAAGGGCTGTAGTCTGGGTCCGCGAGCAAGGTTGCCCTG
AACTGGGGGTTGGGGGGAGCGCAGCAAAATGGCGGCTGTTCCCGAGTCTTGAATGGAAGACGCTTGTGAG
GCGGGCTGTGAGGTCGTTGAAACAAGGTGGGGGGCATGGTGGGCGGCAAGAACCCAAGGTCTTGAGGCCT
TCGCTAATGCGGGAAAGCTCTTATTCGGGTGAGATGGGCTGGGGCACCATCTGGGGACCCTGACGTGAAG
TTTGTCACTGACTGGAGAACTCGGTTTGTCGTCTGTTGCGGGGGCGGCAGTTATGGCGGTGCCGTTGGGC
AGTGCACCCGTACCTTTGGGAGCGCGCGCCCTCGTCGTGTCGTGACGTCACCCGTTCTGTTGGCTTATAA
TGCAGGGTGGGGCCACCTGCCGGTAGGTGTGCGGTAGGCTTTTCTCCGTCGCAGGACGCAGGGTTCGGGC
CTAGGGTAGGCTCTCCTGAATCGACAGGCGCCGGACCTCTGGTGAGGGGAGGGATAAGTGAGGCGTCAGT
TTCTTTGGTCGGTTTTATGTACCTATCTTCTTAAGTAGCTGAAGCTCCGGTTTTGAACTATGCGCTCGGG
GTTGGCGAGTGTGTTTTGTGAAGTTTTTTAGGCACCTTTTGAAATGTAATCATTTGGGTCAATATGTAAT
TTTCAGTGTTAGACTAGTAAATTGTCCGCTAAATTCTGGCCGTTTTTGGCTTTTTTGTTAGACGGCCAAC
TTTTGTATACAAAGTGGGCCACCATGGGAATCCCGCTGCTGAACGCTAAACAGATTCTGGGACAGCTGGA
CGGCGGGAGCGTGGCAGTCCTGCCTGTGGTCGACTCCACCAATCAGTACCTGCTGGATCGAATCGGCGAG
CTGAAGAGTGGGGATGCTTGCATTGCAGAATATCAGCAGGCAGGGAGAGGAAGCAGAGGGAGGAAATGGT
TCTCTCCTTTTGGAGCTAACCTGTACCTGAGTATGTTTTGGCGCCTGAAGCGGGGACCAGCAGCAATCGG
CCTGGGCCCGGTCATCGGAATTGTCATGGCAGAAGCGCTGCGAAAGCTGGGAGCAGACAAGGTGCGAGTC
AAATGGCCCAATGACCTGTATCTGCAGGATAGAAAGCTGGCAGGCATCCTGGTGGAGCTGGCCGGAATAA
CAGGCGATGCTGCACAGATCGTCATTGGCGCCGGGATTAACGTGGCTATGAGGCGCGTGGAGGAAAGCGT
GGTCAATCAGGGCTGGATCACACTGCAGGAAGCAGGGATTAACCTGGACAGGAATACTCTGGCCGCTATG
CTGATCCGAGAGCTGCGGGCAGCCCTGGAACTGTTCGAGCAGGAAGGCCTGGCTCCATATCTGTCACGGT
GGGAGAAGCTGGATAACTTCATCAATAGACCCGTGAAGCTGATCATTGGGGACAAAGAGATTTTCGGGAT
TAGCCGGGGGATTGATAAACAGGGAGCCCTGCTGCTGGAACAGGACGGAGTTATCAAACCCTGGATGGGC
GGAGAAATCAGTCTGCGGTCTGCCGAAAAGGCTAGCGGCAAGCCCATCCCCAACCCCCTGCTGGGCCTGG
ACAGCACCACAAGTTTGTACAAAAAAGCAGGCTCCACCATGGTGAGTAGCCAGCCAAAGTACGATCTAAT
ACGGGAGGTAGGCCGAGGTAGTTACGGTGTTGTGTATGAAGCAGTCATCAGAAAGACCTCTGCACGGGTG
GCAGTGAAGAAAATTCGATGTCACGCACCTGAAAATGTTGAACTAGCCCTTCGTGAGTTCTGGGCACTAA
GCAGTATCAAGAGCCAACATCCAAATGTGATTCACTTGGAGGAATGCATCCTACAAAAGGATGGGATGGT
GCAAAAGATGTCCCACGGCTCTAATTCTTCCCTTTATTTACAGCTTGTAGAAACTTCATTAAAAGGAGAA
ATTGCCTTTGATCCCAGAAGCGCCTATTATTTGTGGTTTGTGATGGATTTTTGTGACGGAGGAGATATGA
ATGAGTATCTGTTGTCCAGGAAACCCAATCGTAAAACTAACACCAGCTTCATGCTTCAGCTGAGCAGTGC
CCTGGCTTTCTTGCATAAAAACCAGATCATCCACCGAGATCTTAAGCCTGATAACATCCTGATTTCTCAA
ACCAGGTTGGATACCAGTGACTTGGAACCTACCCTCAAGGTGGCTGATTTTGGTCTAAGTAAAGTTTGTT
CAGCCTCTGGGCAGAACCCAGAAGAACCTGTCAGTGTAAACAAGTGTTTCCTTTCCACAGCATGTGGAAC
AGATTTTTACATGGCTCCTGAAGTTTGGGAAGGACATTACACAGCAAAAGCTGACATCTTTGCTCTGGGG
ATTATCATCTGGGCAATGCTGGAAAGGATCACATTCATAGACACAGAGACAAAGAAGGAACTCTTGGGGA
GTTATGTAAAACAAGGAACTGAGATTGTGCCTGTTGGGGAGGCACTTCTGGAAAATCCCAAAATGGAACT
TCTCATTCCTGTGAAGAAAAAATCTATGAATGGGCGAATGAAACAACTGATTAAGGAAATGCTGGCTGCA
AACCCTCAGGATCGTCCAGATGCTTTTGAACTAGAACTCAGATTAGTACAAATTGCATTTAAAGATAGCA
GCTGGGAAACGTAGGACCCAGCTTTCTTGTACAAAGTGGTGATATCCAGCACAGTGGCGGCCGCTCGACA
ATCAACCTCTGGATTACAAAATTTGTGAAAGATTGACTGGTATTCTTAACTATGTTGCTCCTTTTACGCT
ATGTGGATACGCTGCTTTAATGCCTTTGTATCATGCTATTGCTTCCCGTATGGCTTTCATTTTCTCCTCC
TTGTATAAATCCTGGTTGCTGTCTCTTTATGAGGAGTTGTGGCCCGTTGTCAGGCAACGTGGCGTGGTGT
GCACTGTGTTTGCTGACGCAACCCCCACTGGTTGGGGCATTGCCACCACCTGTCAGCTCCTTTCCGGGAC
TTTCGCTTTCCCCCTCCCTATTGCCACGGCGGAACTCATCGCCGCCTGCCTTGCCCGCTGCTGGACAGGG
GCTCGGCTGTTGGGCACTGACAATTCCGTGGTGTTGTCGGGGAAGCTGACGTCCTTTCCATGGCTGCTCG
CCTGTGTTGCCACCTGGATTCTGCGCGGGACGTCCTTCTGCTACGTCCCTTCGGCCCTCAATCCAGCGGA
CCTTCCTTCCCGCGGCCTGCTGCCGGCTCTGCGGCCTCTTCCGCGTCTTCGCCTTCGCCCTCAGACGAGT
CGGATCTCCCTTTGGGCCGCCTCCCCGCCTGGAATTCTACCGGGTAGGGGAGGCGCTTTTCCCAAGGCAG
TCTGGAGCATGCGCTTTAGCAGCCCCGCTGGGCACTTGGCGCTACACAAGTGGCCTCTGGCCTCGCACAC
ATTCCACATCCACCGGTAGGCGCCAACCGGCTCCGTTCTTTGGTGGCCCCTTCGCGCCACCTTCTACTCC
TCCCCTAGTCAGGAAGTTCCCCCCCGCCCCGCAGCTCGCGTCGTGCAGGACGTGACAAATGGAAGTAGCA
CGTCTCACTAGTCTCGTGCAGATGGACAGCACCGCTGAGCAATGGAAGCGGGTAGGCCTTTGGGGCAGCG
GCCAATAGCAGCTTTGCTCCTTCGCTTTCTGGGCTCAGAGGCTGGGAAGGGGTGGGTCCGGGGGCGGGCT
CAGGGGCGGGCTCAGGGGCGGGGCGGGCGCCCGAAGGTCCTCCGGAGGCCCGGCATTCTGCACGCTTCAA
AAGCGCACGTCTGCCGCGCTGTTCTCCTCTTCCTCATCTCCGGGCCTTTCGACCTGCAGCCCAAGCTTAC
CATGACCGAGTACAAGCCCACGGTGCGCCTCGCCACCCGCGACGACGTCCCCAGGGCCGTACGCACCCTC
GCCGCCGCGTTCGCCGACTACCCCGCCACGCGCCACACCGTCGATCCGGACCGCCACATCGAGCGGGTCA
CCGAGCTGCAAGAACTCTTCCTCACGCGCGTCGGGCTCGACATCGGCAAGGTGTGGGTCGCGGACGACGG
CGCCGCGGTGGCGGTCTGGACCACGCCGGAGAGCGTCGAAGCGGGGGCGGTGTTCGCCGAGATCGGCCCG
CGCATGGCCGAGTTGAGCGGTTCCCGGCTGGCCGCGCAGCAACAGATGGAAGGCCTCCTGGCGCCGCACC
GGCCCAAGGAGCCCGCGTGGTTCCTGGCCACCGTCGGCGTCTCGCCCGACCACCAGGGCAAGGGTCTGGG
CAGCGCCGTCGTGCTCCCCGGAGTGGAGGCGGCCGAGCGCGCCGGGGTGCCCGCCTTCCTGGAGACCTCC
GCGCCCCGCAACCTCCCCTTCTACGAGCGGCTCGGCTTCACCGTCACCGCCGACGTCGAGGTGCCCGAAG
GACCGCGCACCTGGTGCATGACCCGCAAGCCCGGTGCCTGACGCCCGCCCCACGACCCGCAGCGCCCGAC
CGAAAGGAGCGCACGACCCCATGCATCTCGAGGGCCCGGTACCTTTAAGACCAATGACTTACAAGGCAGC
TGTAGATCTTAGCCACTTTTTAAAAGAAAAGGGGGGACTGGAAGGGCTAGCTCACTCCCAACGAAGACAA
GATCTGCTTTTTGCTTGTACTGGGTCTCTCTGGTTAGACCAGATCTGAGCCTGGGAGCTCTCTGGCTAAC
TAGGGAACCCACTGCTTAAGCCTCAATAAAGCTTGCCTTGAGTGCTTCAAGTAGTGTGTGCCCGTCTGTT
GTGTGACTCTGGTAACTAGAGATCCCTCAGACCCTTTTAGTCAGTGTGGAAAATCTCTAGCAGTAGTAGT
TCATGTCATCTTATTATTCAGTATTTATAACTTGCAAAGAAATGAATATCAGAGAGTGAGAGGAACTTGT
TTATTGCAGCTTATAATGGTTACAAATAAAGCAATAGCATCACAAATTTCACAAATAAAGCATTTTTTTC
ACTGCATTCTAGTTGTGGTTTGTCCAAACTCATCAATGTATCTTATCATGTCTGGCTCTAGCTATCCCGC
CCCTAACTCCGCCCATCCCGCCCCTAACTCCGCCCAGTTCCGCCCATTCTCCGCCCCATGGCTGACTAAT
TTTTTTTATTTATGCAGAGGCCGAGGCCGCCTCGGCCTCTGAGCTATTCCAGAAGTAGTGAGGAGGCTTT
TTTGGAGGCCTAGGGACGTACCCAATTCGCCCTATAGTGAGTCGTATTACGCGCGCTCACTGGCCGTCGT
TTTACAACGTCGTGACTGGGAAAACCCTGGCGTTACCCAACTTAATCGCCTTGCAGCACATCCCCCTTTC
GCCAGCTGGCGTAATAGCGAAGAGGCCCGCACCGATCGCCCTTCCCAACAGTTGCGCAGCCTGAATGGCG
AATGGG
[124 nt withheld, positions 10017-10140]
C
[91 nt withheld, positions 10142-10232]
A
[49 nt withheld, positions 10234-10282]
CCTTTGACGTTGGAGTCCACGTTCTTT
[37 nt withheld, positions 10310-10346]
ACCCTATCTCGGTCTATTCTTTTGATTTATAAGGGATTTTGCCGATTTCGGCCTATTGGTTAAAAAATGA
GCTGATTTAACAAAAATTTAACGCGAATTTTAACAAAATATTAACGCTTACAATTTAGGTGGCACTTTTC
GGGG
Features (pLannotate 1.2.2; 32 found; start..end, strand, type, name):
      8..112     +  promoter       AmpR promoter: bla
    113..973     +  CDS            AmpR: β-lactamase; bla; confers resistance to ampicillin, carbenicillin, and related antibiotics
   1144..1732    +  rep_origin     ori: high-copy-number ColE1/pMB1/pBR322/pUC origin of replication
   1915..2007    +  CDS            lacI (fragment): lac repressor; lacI; The lac repressor binds to the lac operator to inhibit transcription in E. coli. This inhibition can be relieved by adding lactose or isopropyl-β-D-thiogalactopyranoside (IPTG).
   2020..2041    +  protein_bind   CAP binding site: CAP binding activates transcription in the presence of cAMP. E. coli catabolite activator protein
   2056..2086    +  promoter       lac promoter: promoter for the E. coli lac operon
   2094..2110    +  protein_bind   lac operator: The lac repressor binds to the lac operator to inhibit transcription in E. coli. This inhibition can be relieved by adding lactose or isopropyl-β-D-thiogalactopyranoside (IPTG). lac repressor encoded by lacI
   2155..2173    +  promoter       T3 promoter: promoter for bacteriophage T3 RNA polymerase
   2201..2427    +  promoter       RSV promoter: Rous sarcoma virus enhancer/promoter
   2428..2608    +  LTR            5' LTR (truncated): truncated 5' long terminal repeat (LTR) from HIV-1
   2655..2780    +  misc_feature   HIV-1 Ψ: packaging signal of human immunodeficiency virus type 1
   2764..3127    +  CDS            HIV-1 gag (fragment): gag protein from human immunodeficiency virus 1; gag
   3273..3506    +  misc_feature   RRE: The Rev response element (RRE) of HIV-1 allows for Rev-dependent mRNA export from the nucleus to the cytoplasm.
   3883..3983    +  CDS            Rev (fragment): human immunodeficiency virus 1 (HIV-1) Rev protein; rev; enhances nuclear export of unspliced and incompletely spliced viral mRNAs
   4002..4118    +  misc_feature   cPPT/CTS: central polypurine tract and central termination sequence of HIV-1
   4152..4172    +  protein_bind   attB4: mutant version of attB; core recombination site for the Gateway® BP reaction BP Clonase™
   4172..5383    +  promoter       UbC promoter: human ubiquitin C promoter
   5387..5405    -  protein_bind   attB5 (fragment): mutant version of attB; core recombination site for the Gateway® BP reaction BP Clonase™
   5420..6190    +  CDS            miniTurbo: N-terminally truncated mutant of the E. coli biotin ligase BioID engineered for improved catalytic efficiency (Branon et al., 2018)
   6239..6263    +  protein_bind   attB1: mutant version of attB; recombination site for the Gateway® BP reaction BP Clonase™
   6269..7291    +  CDS            PDIK1L: PDK1L_HUMAN - Also known as CLIK1L. Experimental evidence at protein level: Swiss-Prot protein existence level 1. From Homo sapiens (Human).
   7296..7320    -  protein_bind   attB2: mutant version of attB; recombination site for the Gateway® BP reaction BP Clonase™
   7350..7938    +  misc_feature   WPRE: woodchuck hepatitis virus posttranscriptional regulatory element
   7952..8451    +  promoter       PGK promoter: mouse phosphoglycerate kinase 1 promoter
   8472..9071    +  CDS            PuroR: puromycin N-acetyltransferase; pac from Streptomyces alboniger; confers resistance to puromycin
   9139..9276    +  CDS            nef (fragment): NEF_HV1LA - Experimental evidence at protein level: Swiss-Prot protein existence level 1. Extracellular Nef protein targets CD4(+) T-lymphocytes for apoptosis by interacting with CXCR4 surface receptors. From Human immunodeficiency virus type 1 group M subtype B (isolate Lai) (HIV-1).
   9262..9442    +  LTR            5' LTR (truncated): truncated 5' long terminal repeat (LTR) from HIV-1
   9514..9635    +  polyA_signal   SV40 poly(A) signal: SV40 polyadenylation signal
   9675..9810    +  rep_origin     SV40 ori: SV40 origin of replication
   9831..9849    -  promoter       T7 promoter: promoter for bacteriophage T7 RNA polymerase
   9857..10012   +  CDS            lacZα (fragment): LacZα fragment of β-galactosidase; lacZ fragment
  10017..10445   +  rep_origin     f1 ori (sequence partly withheld): f1 bacteriophage origin of replication; arrow indicates direction of (+) strand synthesis
