[The description below was written by a language model from this plasmid's Addgene catalogue record and pLannotate feature annotations shown in this document.]
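Description:
p663-UBC-miniTurbo-V5-PDIK1L_IDG-K is a lentiviral mammalian expression clone built on the pDest663 Gateway destination backbone by multisite Gateway recombination. It is propagated in E. coli through a ColE1/pUC-type origin with ampicillin selection (AmpR). The catalogue lists it as low copy, although the annotated origin is of the high-copy type. An f1 origin, an SV40 origin and remnants of lac/lacZα cloning sequence are also present. The viral portion has a third-generation-style layout. An RSV promoter drives a truncated HIV-1 5' LTR, followed by the Ψ packaging signal with a partial gag sequence, the RRE for Rev-dependent nuclear export of the genomic RNA, and the cPPT/CTS. A truncated 3' LTR and an SV40 polyadenylation signal close the transfer cassette.

Between the LTRs, the human ubiquitin C promoter (flanked by attB4 and attB5 scars) drives an open reading frame that begins with miniTurbo, an engineered, N-terminally truncated E. coli biotin ligase. This is joined across an attB1 site to the coding sequence of human PDIK1L, which ends at attB2. The catalogue describes a V5 epitope between miniTurbo and the kinase. The feature table does not annotate V5 separately, though there is a short unannotated gap after miniTurbo. A WPRE downstream enhances transcript expression, and a separate mouse PGK promoter drives puromycin N-acetyltransferase for selecting transduced cells.

The construct was made within the Illuminating the Druggable Genome program's kinase resource centre, which targets understudied kinases. It is intended for stable, moderate expression of the miniTurbo-tagged kinase, so that neighbouring proteins are biotinylated and can be identified by mass spectrometry to map protein-proximity networks.
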