Addgene plasmid #170596: p663-UBC-miniTurbo-V5-PDIK1L_IDG-K
Purpose: Gateway destination clone of PDIK1L (human) tagged with N-terminal miniTurbo-V5 for generating protein-proximity networks using proximity-dependent biotinylation proteomics
Depositing lab: Ben Major. Depositing organization: Washington University in Saint Louis.
Backbone
  Vector backbone: pDest663
  Backbone manufacturer: PEL
  Backbone size w/o insert (bp): 9019
  Vector type: Mammalian Expression, Lentiviral ; Gateway Destination
  Selectable markers: Puromycin
Growth in bacteria
  Bacterial resistance: Ampicillin, 100 μg/mL
  Growth temperature: 30°C
  Growth strain: DH10B
  Copy number: Low Copy
Gene/Insert
  Gene/Insert name: miniTurbo-V5-PDIK1L (alt name: miniTurbo-V5)
  Species: H. sapiens (human)
  Entrez Gene: PDIK1L (a.k.a. CLIK1L, STK35L2, RP11-96L14.4)
  Promoter: Ubiquitin
  Tag / fusion protein: miniTurbo-V5 (N terminal on insert)
  Cloning method: Gateway Cloning
  Sequencing primers: 5′ TGAAGCTCCGGTTTTGAACT; 3′ AATAGACCCGTGAAGCTGATC
Terms and licenses: Academic/Nonprofit Terms; Industry Terms: Not Available to Industry
Depositor comments: These plasmids were generated as part of the Illuminating the Druggable Genome (IDG) program sponsored by the NIH Common Fund. The goal of this program is to identify, gather, and distribute information and resources for proteins that currently are not well-studied yet belong to commonly drug-targeted protein families: protein kinases, non-olfactory G-protein coupled receptors (GPCRs), and ion channels. The IDG program is designed to develop fundamental research tools for understudied proteins, elucidate their function, and disseminate the IDG-related resources and data to the greater scientific community. These lentiviral gateway destination plasmids were generated, as part of the Kinase-Data and Resource Generating Center (DRGC), using the single fragment or multisite gateway cloning technology. They were used for generating proteomics-based protein-interaction and protein-proximity networks that can be accessed through the kinase-DRGC website https://darkkinome.org/. Each plasmid has either an N- or C-terminal fusion protein (Flag/ V5/V5-miniTurbo/V5-TurboID/miniTurbo-V5/TurboID-V5) tagged understudied kinase driven under either a CMV or Ubiquitin (UBC) promoter. All inserts in the pENTR plasmids used to generate the deposited destination plasmids were end-sequenced and insert size validated prior to multi-site gateway cloning. The combined insert size of the single fragment or three fragment destination plasmids were confirmed by restriction digestion (BsrGI, and EcoRV for pDest667; BsrGI, EcoRV, and BstZ17I for pDest663; and BsrGI for pHAGE) and all plasmids were partially sequenced to ensure in-frame ORFs and fusion tags.
How to cite: p663-UBC-miniTurbo-V5-PDIK1L_IDG-K was a gift from Ben Major (Addgene plasmid # 170596 ; http://n2t.net/addgene:170596 ; RRID:Addgene_170596)
